Addgene plasmid #106069: Opto-M1R
Purpose: Expression of a chimeric putative G-protein coupled receptor (Rhodopsin-M1R; Opto-M1R; F11; 722)
Depositing lab: Harald Janovjak. Depositing organization: Institute of Science and Technology Austria (I.S.T. Austria). Publication: Optical functionalization of human Class A orphan G-protein-coupled receptors. Morri M, Sanchez-Romero I, Tichy AM, Kainrath S, Gerrard EJ, Hirschfeld PP, Schwarz J, Janovjak H. Nat Commun. 2018 May 16;9(1):1950. doi: 10.1038/s41467-018-04342-1. PubMed 29769519.
Backbone
  Vector backbone: pcDNA3.1-
  Backbone manufacturer: Invitrogen
  Backbone size w/o insert (bp): 5427
  Vector type: Mammalian Expression
  Selectable markers: Neomycin (select with G418)
Growth in bacteria
  Bacterial resistance: Ampicillin, 100 μg/mL
  Growth temperature: 37°C
  Growth strain: DH5alpha
  Copy number: High Copy
Gene/Insert
  Gene/Insert name: Opto-M1R
  Species: H. sapiens (human), B. taurus (bovine)
  Insert size (bp): 1554
  Mutation: Chimeric receptor protein
  Entrez Gene: CHRM1 (a.k.a. HM1, M1, M1R)
  Promoter: CMV
  Tag / fusion protein: VSV-G (N terminal on insert); Rhodopsin-1D4 (C terminal on insert)
  Cloning method: Restriction Enzyme; 5′ cloning site unknown (unknown if destroyed); 3′ cloning site unknown (unknown if destroyed)
  Sequencing primers: 5′ CMV_F (CGCAAATGGGCGGTAGGCGTG); 3′ pcDNA_R (CAACAGATGGCTGGCAAC)
Terms and licenses: Academic/Nonprofit Terms; Industry Terms: Not Available to Industry
Depositor comments: two step cloning; 5' and 3' sites cannot be used for (sub)cloning
How to cite: Opto-M1R was a gift from Harald Janovjak (Addgene plasmid # 106069 ; http://n2t.net/addgene:106069 ; RRID:Addgene_106069)
