[The description below was written by a language model from this plasmid's Addgene catalogue record and pLannotate feature annotations shown in this document.]
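Description:
Opto-M1R is a mammalian expression plasmid built on the pcDNA3.1(-) backbone that encodes a chimeric, putatively light-activated G-protein-coupled receptor combining bovine rhodopsin with the human M1 muscarinic acetylcholine receptor (CHRM1). The roughly 1.55 kb insert sits downstream of the CMV immediate-early enhancer/promoter and is terminated by the bovine growth hormone polyadenylation signal. A T7 promoter lies between the CMV promoter and the coding region. According to the catalogue entry, the receptor carries an N-terminal VSV-G epitope and a C-terminal rhodopsin 1D4 epitope, which are commonly used to detect the protein. The automated annotation does not call these tags. It does mark a short bovine rhodopsin segment containing an N-linked glycosylation signal near the start of the open reading frame, followed by a long match to human CHRM1. The record does not specify which receptor segments derive from which parent. The depositor notes that the insert was assembled by two-step cloning and that the flanking sites cannot be reused for subcloning.

In bacteria the plasmid replicates from a high-copy ColE1/pUC-type origin and is selected with ampicillin through the β-lactamase gene. An f1 origin is also present. For mammalian cells, an SV40 early promoter drives the neomycin phosphotransferase gene, closed by an SV40 polyadenylation signal, which allows G418 selection of stable lines. Short matches to an HIV-1 LTR, ble, lacI and bom are fragments and probably annotation artefacts or backbone remnants. The construct belongs to a set made for the optical functionalization of class A GPCRs, and it serves to express the rhodopsin-M1R chimera in cultured mammalian cells.
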