Features (pLannotate 1.2.2; 21 found; start..end, strand, type, name):
     74..453     +  enhancer       CMV enhancer: human cytomegalovirus immediate early enhancer
    454..657     +  promoter       CMV promoter: human cytomegalovirus (CMV) immediate early promoter
    653..686     +  LTR            5' LTR (truncated) (fragment): truncated 5' long terminal repeat (LTR) from HIV-1
    702..720     +  promoter       T7 promoter: promoter for bacteriophage T7 RNA polymerase
    878..916     +  CDS            opsin tag: segment of bovine rhodopsin containing a signal for N-linked glycosylation (Favaloro et al., 2008) The asparagine in the NKT tripeptide will be glycosylated if this sequence is exposed to the ER lumen.
    962..2293    +  CDS            CHRM1: ACM1_HUMAN - Experimental evidence at protein level: Swiss-Prot protein existence level 1. The muscarinic acetylcholine receptor mediates various cellular responses, including inhibition of adenylate cyclase, breakdown of phosphoinositides and modulation of potassium channels through the action of G proteins. Primary transducing effect is Pi turnover. From Homo sapiens (Human).
   2397..2508    +  polyA_signal   bGH poly(A) signal: bovine growth hormone polyadenylation signal
   2625..2646    +  promoter       SV40 promoter (fragment): SV40 enhancer and early promoter
   2667..3095    +  rep_origin     f1 ori (sequence partly withheld): f1 bacteriophage origin of replication; arrow indicates direction of (+) strand synthesis
   3109..3438    +  promoter       SV40 promoter: SV40 enhancer and early promoter
   3505..4296    +  CDS            neo: KKA2_KLEPN - Also known as kan, nptII. Experimental evidence at protein level: Swiss-Prot protein existence level 1. Resistance to kanamycin, neomycin, paromomycin, ribostamycin, butirosin and gentamicin B. From Klebsiella pneumoniae.
   4320..4478    +  CDS            ble (fragment): BLE_KLEPN - Experimental evidence at protein level: Swiss-Prot protein existence level 1. Binding protein with a strong affinity to the bleomycin family of antibiotics. Binds to CL990; an antimitotic-antibiotic compound. From Klebsiella pneumoniae.
   4473..4594    +  polyA_signal   SV40 poly(A) signal: SV40 polyadenylation signal
   4667..4683    -  protein_bind   lac operator: The lac repressor binds to the lac operator to inhibit transcription in E. coli. This inhibition can be relieved by adding lactose or isopropyl-β-D-thiogalactopyranoside (IPTG). lac repressor encoded by lacI
   4691..4721    -  promoter       lac promoter: promoter for the E. coli lac operon
   4736..4757    -  protein_bind   CAP binding site: CAP binding activates transcription in the presence of cAMP. E. coli catabolite activator protein
   4770..4862    -  CDS            lacI (fragment): lac repressor; lacI; The lac repressor binds to the lac operator to inhibit transcription in E. coli. This inhibition can be relieved by adding lactose or isopropyl-β-D-thiogalactopyranoside (IPTG).
   5045..5633    -  rep_origin     ori: high-copy-number ColE1/pMB1/pBR322/pUC origin of replication
   5804..6664    -  CDS            AmpR: β-lactamase; bla; confers resistance to ampicillin, carbenicillin, and related antibiotics
   6665..6769    -  promoter       AmpR promoter: bla
   6828..6880    -  misc_feature   bom (fragment): basis of mobility region from pBR322
>Addgene plasmid #106069 | Opto-M1R | addgene full sequence | sequence record 209711 | Addgene NGS Result
AATTGCATGAAGAATCTGCTTAGGGTTAGGCGTTTTGCGCTGCTTCGCGATGTACGGGCCAGATATACGC
GTTGACATTGATTATTGACTAGTTATTAATAGTAATCAATTACGGGGTCATTAGTTCATAGCCCATATAT
GGAGTTCCGCGTTACATAACTTACGGTAAATGGCCCGCCTGGCTGACCGCCCAACGACCCCCGCCCATTG
ACGTCAATAATGACGTATGTTCCCATAGTAACGCCAATAGGGACTTTCCATTGACGTCAATGGGTGGAGT
ATTTACGGTAAACTGCCCACTTGGCAGTACATCAAGTGTATCATATGCCAAGTACGCCCCCTATTGACGT
CAATGACGGTAAATGGCCCGCCTGGCATTATGCCCAGTACATGACCTTATGGGACTTTCCTACTTGGCAG
TACATCTACGTATTAGTCATCGCTATTACCATGGTGATGCGGTTTTGGCAGTACATCAATGGGCGTGGAT
AGCGGTTTGACTCACGGGGATTTCCAAGTCTCCACCCCATTGACGTCAATGGGAGTTTGTTTTGGCACCA
AAATCAACGGGACTTTCCAAAATGTCGTAACAACTCCGCCCCATTGACGCAAATGGGCGGTAGGCGTGTA
CGGTGGGAGGTCTATATAAGCAGAGCTCTCTGGCTAACTAGAGAACCCACTGCTTACTGGCTTATCGAAA
TTAATACGACTCACTATAGGGAGACACAAGCTGGCTAGCGTTTAAACGGGCCCTCTAGACTCGAGCACCA
TGAAAACGATCATCGCCCTGAGCTACATCTTCTGCCTGGTATTCGCCATGTACACCGATATAGAGATGAA
CAGGCTGGGAAAGGATAGCCTCATGAACGGGACCGAGGGCCCAAACTTCTACGTGCCTTTCTCCAACAAG
ACGGGCGTGGTGCGCAGCCCCTTCGAGGCCCCGCAGTACTACCTGGCGGAGCCATGGCAGTTCTCCATGC
TGGCCGCCTACATGTTCCTGCTGATCATGCTTGGCTTCCCCATCAACTTCCTCACGCTGTACGTCTTCAA
GGTCAACACGGAGCTCAAGACAGTCCTCAACTACATCCTGCTCAACCTGGCCGTGGCCGACCTCTTCATG
GTGTTCGGGGGCTTCACCACCACCCTCTACACCTCTCTGCACGGGTACTTCGTCTTTGGGCCCACGGGCT
GCAACCTGGAGGGCTTCTTTGCCACCTTGGGCGGTGAAATTGCACTGTGGTCCTTGGTGGTCCTGGCCAT
CGAGCGGTACGTGGTGGTGACTCGGCCCCTGAGCTACCGTGCCAAGCGCACACCCCGCCGGGCCATCATG
GGCGTCGCCTTCACCTGGGTCATGGCTCTGGCCTGTGCCGCGCCCCCCCTCGTCGGCTGGTCCAGGTACA
TCCCGGAGGGCATGCAGTGCTCGTGCGGGATTGACTACTACACGCCCCACGAGGAAACCAACAATGAGTC
GTTCGTCATCTACATGTTCGTGGTCCACTTCATCATCCCCCTGATTGTCATATTCTTCTGCTACGGACGC
ATCTACCGGGAGACAGAGAACCGAGCACGGGAGCTGGCAGCCCTTCAGGGCTCCGAAACGCCAGGCAAAG
GGGGTGGCAGCAGCAGCAGCTCAGAGAGGTCCCAGCCAGGGGCTGAGGGCTCACCAGAGACTCCTCCAGG
CCGCTGCTGTCGCTGCTGCCGGGCCCCCAGGCTGCTGCAGGCCTACAGCTGGAAGGAAGAAGAGGAAGAG
GACGAAGGCTCCATGGAGTCCCTCACATCCTCAGAGGGAGAGGAGCCTGGCTCCGAAGTGGTGATCAAGA
TGCCAATGGTGGACCCCGAGGCACAGGCCCCCACCAAGCAGCCCCCACGGAGCTCCCCAAATACAGTCAA
GAGGCCGACTAAGAAAGGGCGTGATCGAGCTGGCAAGGGCCAGAAGCCCCGTGGAAAGGAGCAGCTGGCC
AAGCGGAAAACCTTCTCGCTGGTCAAGGAGAAGAAGGCGGCTCGCATGGTGATCATCATGGTCATCGCTT
TCCTAATCTGCTGGCTGCCCTACGCTGGGGTGGCGTTCTACATCTTCACCCATCAGGGCTCTGACTTTGG
CCCCATCTTCATGACCATCCCGGCTTTCTTTGCCAAGACTTCTGCCGTCTACAACCCCGTCATCTACATC
ATGATGAACAAGCAGTTCCGCGACACCTTTCGCCTGCTGCTGCTTTGCCGCTGGGACAAGAGGCGCTGGC
GCAAGATCCCCAAGCGCCCTGGCTCCGTGCACCGCACTCCCTCCCGCCAATGCACAGAAACCAGCCAAGT
GGCGCCTGCCTAAGAATTCCACCACACTGGACTAGTGGATCCGAGCTCGGTACCAAGCTTAAGTTTAAAC
CGCTGATCAGCCTCGACTGTGCCTTCTAGTTGCCAGCCATCTGTTGTTTGCCCCTCCCCCGTGCCTTCCT
TGACCCTGGAAGGTGCCACTCCCACTGTCCTTTCCTAATAAAATGAGGAAATTGCATCGCATTGTCTGAG
TAGGTGTCATTCTATTCTGGGGGGTGGGGTGGGGCAGGACAGCAAGGGGGAGGATTGGGAAGAGAATAGC
AGGCATGCTGGGGATGCGGTGGGCTCTATGGCTTCTGAGGCGGAAAGAACCAGCTGGGGCTCTAGGGGGT
ATCCCC
[124 nt withheld, positions 2667-2790]
C
[91 nt withheld, positions 2792-2882]
A
[49 nt withheld, positions 2884-2932]
CCTTTGACGTTGGAGTCCACGTTCTTT
[37 nt withheld, positions 2960-2996]
ACCCTATCTCGGTCTATTCTTTTGATTTATAAGGGATTTTGCCGATTTCGGCCTATTGGTTAAAAAATGA
GCTGATTTAACAAAAATTTAACGCGAATTAATTCTGTGGAATGTGTGTCAGTTAGGGTGTGGAAAGTCCC
CAGGCTCCCCAGCAGGCAGAAGTATGCAAAGCATGCATCTCAATTAGTCAGCAACCAGGTGTGGAAAGTC
CCCAGGCTCCCCAGCAGGCAGAAGTATGCAAAGCATGCATCTCAATTAGTCAGCAACCATAGTCCCGCCC
CTAACTCCGCCCATCCCGCCCCTAACTCCGCCCAGTTCCGCCCATTCTCCGCCCCATGGCTGACTAATTT
TTTTTATTTATGCAGAGGCCGAGGCCGCCTCTGCCTCTGAGCTATTCCAGAAGTAGTGAGGAGGCTTTTT
TGGAGGCCTAGGCTTTTGCAAAAAGCTCCCGGGAGCTTGTATATCCATTTTCGGATCTGATCAAGAGACA
GGATGAGGATCGTTTCGCATGATTGAACAAGATGGATTGCACGCAGGTTCTCCGGCCGCTTGGGTGGAGA
GGCTATTCGGCTATGACTGGGCACAACAGACAATCGGCTGCTCTGATGCCGCCGTGTTCCGGCTGTCAGC
GCAGGGGCGCCCGGTTCTTTTTGTCAAGACCGACCTGTCCGGTGCCCTGAATGAACTGCAGGACGAGGCA
GCGCGGCTATCGTGGCTGGCCACGACGGGCGTTCCTTGCGCAGCTGTGCTCGACGTTGTCACTGAAGCGG
GAAGGGACTGGCTGCTATTGGGCGAAGTGCCGGGGCAGGATCTCCTGTCATCTCACCTTGCTCCTGCCGA
GAAAGTATCCATCATGGCTGATGCAATGCGGCGGCTGCATACGCTTGATCCGGCTACCTGCCCATTCGAC
CACCAAGCGAAACATCGCATCGAGCGAGCACGTACTCGGATGGAAGCCGGTCTTGTCGATCAGGATGATC
TGGACGAAGAACATCAGGGGCTCGCGCCAGCCGAACTGTTCGCCAGGCTCAAGGCGCGCATGCCCGACGG
CGAGGATCTCGTCGTGACCCATGGCGATGCCTGCTTGCCGAATATCATGGTGGAAAATGGCCGCTTTTCT
GGATTCATCGACTGTGGCCGGCTGGGTGTGGCGGACCGCTATCAGGACATAGCGTTGGCTACCCGTGATA
TTGCTGAAGAACTTGGCGGCGAATGGGCTGACCGCTTCCTCGTGCTTTACGGTATCGCCGCTCCCGATTC
GCAGCGCATCGCCTTCTATCGCCTTCTTGACGAGTTCTTCTGAGCGGGACTCTGGGGTTCGAAATGACCG
ACCAAGCGACGCCCAACCTGCCATCACGAGATTTCGATTCCACCGCCGCCTTCTATGAAAGGTTGGGCTT
CGGAATCGTTTTCCGGGACGCCGGCTGGATGATCCTCCAGCGCGGGGATCTCATGCTGGAGTTCTTCGCC
CACCCCAACTTGTTTATTGCAGCTTATAATGGTTACAAATAAAGCAATAGCATCACAAATTTCACAAATA
AAGCATTTTTTTCACTGCATTCTAGTTGTGGTTTGTCCAAACTCATCAATGTATCTTATCATGTCTGTAT
ACCGTCGACCTCTAGCTAGAGCTTGGCGTAATCATGGTCATAGCTGTTTCCTGTGTGAAATTGTTATCCG
CTCACAATTCCACACAACATACGAGCCGGAAGCATAAAGTGTAAAGCCTGGGGTGCCTAATGAGTGAGCT
AACTCACATTAATTGCGTTGCGCTCACTGCCCGCTTTCCAGTCGGGAAACCTGTCGTGCCAGCTGCATTA
ATGAATCGGCCAACGCGCGGGGAGAGGCGGTTTGCGTATTGGGCGCTCTTGCGCTTCCTCGCTCACTGAC
TCGCTGCGCTCGGTCGTTCGGCTGCGGCGAGCGGTATCAGCTCACTCAAAGGCGGTAATACGGTTATCCA
CAGAATCAGGGGATAACGCAGGAAAGAACATGTGAGCAAAAGGCCAGCAAAAGGCCAGGAACCGTAAAAA
GGCCGCGTTGCTGGCGTTTTTCCATAGGCTCCGCCCCCCTGACGAGCATCACAAAAATCGACGCTCAAGT
CAGAGGTGGCGAAACCCGACAGGACTATAAAGATACCAGGCGTTTCCCCCTGGAAGCTCCCTCGTGCGCT
CTCCTGTTCCGACCCTGCCGCTTACCGGATACCTGTCCGCCTTTCTCCCTTCGGGAAGCGTGGCGCTTTC
TCATAGCTCACGCTGTAGGTATCTCAGTTCGGTGTAGGTCGTTCGCTCCAAGCTGGGCTGTGTGCACGAA
CCCCCCGTTCAGCCCGACCGCTGCGCCTTATCCGGTAACTATCGTCTTGAGTCCAACCCGGTAAGACACG
ACTTATCGCCACTGGCAGCAGCCACTGGTAACAGGATTAGCAGAGCGAGGTATGTAGGCGGTGCTACAGA
GTTCTTGAAGTGGTGGCCTAACTACGGCTACACTAGAAGAACAGTATTTGGTATCTGCGCTCTGCTGAAG
CCAGTTACCTTCGGAAAAAGAGTTGGTAGCTCTTGATCCGGCAAACAAACCACCGCTGGTAGCGGTGGTT
TTTTTGTTTGCAAGCAGCAGATTACGCGCAGAAAAAAAGGATCTCAAGAAGATCCTTTGATCTTTTCTAC
GGGGTCTGACGCTCAGTGGAACGAAAACTCACGTTAAGGGATTTTGGTCATGAGATTATCAAAAAGGATC
TTCACCTAGATCCTTTTAAATTAAAAATGAAGTTTTAAATCAATCTAAAGTATATATGAGTAAACTTGGT
CTGACAGTTACCAATGCTTAATCAGTGAGGCACCTATCTCAGCGATCTGTCTATTTCGTTCATCCATAGT
TGCCTGACTCCCCGTCGTGTAGATAACTACGATACGGGAGGGCTTACCATCTGGCCCCAGTGCTGCAATG
ATACCGCGGGACCCACGCTCACCGGCTCCAGATTTATCAGCAATAAACCAGCCAGCCGGAAGGGCCGAGC
GCAGAAGTGGTCCTGCAACTTTATCCGCCTCCATCCAGTCTATTAATTGTTGCCGGGAAGCTAGAGTAAG
TAGTTCGCCAGTTAATAGTTTGCGCAACGTTGTTGCCATTGCTACAGGCATCGTGGTGTCACGCTCGTCG
TTTGGTATGGCTTCATTCAGCTCCGGTTCCCAACGATCAAGGCGAGTTACATGATCCCCCATGTTGTGCA
AAAAAGCGGTTAGCTCCTTCGGTCCTCCGATCGTTGTCAGAAGTAAGTTGGCCGCAGTGTTATCACTCAT
GGTTATGGCAGCACTGCATAATTCTCTTACTGTCATGCCATCCGTAAGATGCTTTTCTGTGACTGGTGAG
TACTCAACCAAGTCATTCTGAGAATAGTGTATGCGGCGACCGAGTTGCTCTTGCCCGGCGTCAATACGGG
ATAATACCGCGCCACATAGCAGAACTTTAAAAGTGCTCATCATTGGAAAACGTTCTTCGGGGCGAAAACT
CTCAAGGATCTTACCACTGTTGAGATCCAGTTCGATGTAACCCACTCGTGCACCCAACTGATCTTCAGCA
TCTTTTACTTTCACCAGCGTTTCTGGGTGAGCAAAAACAGGAAGGCAAAATGCCGCAAAAAAGGGAATAA
GGGCGACACGGAAATGTTGAATACTCATACTCTTCCTTTTTCAATATTATTGAAGCATTTATCAGGGTTA
TTGTCTCATGAGCGGATACATATTTGAATGTATTTAGAAAAATAAACAAATAGGGGTTCCGCGCACATTT
CCCCGAAAAGTGCCACCTGACGTCGACGGATCGGGAGATCTCCCGATCCCCTATGGTGCACTCTCAGTAC
AATCTGCTCTGATGCCGCATAGTTAAGCCAGTATCTGCTCCCTGCTTGTGTGTTGGAGGTCGCTGAGTAG
TGCGCGAGCAAAATTTAAGCTACAACAAGGCAAGGCTTGACCGAC
