>Addgene plasmid #106069 | Opto-M1R | depositor partial sequence | sequence record 200832 | Opto-M1R
ATGAAAACGATCATCGCCCTGAGCTACATCTTCTGCCTGGTATTCGCCATGTACACCGATATAGAGATGA
ACAGGCTGGGAAAGGATAGCCTCATGAACGGGACCGAGGGCCCAAACTTCTACGTGCCTTTCTCCAACAA
GACGGGCGTGGTGCGCAGCCCCTTCGAGGCCCCGCAGTACTACCTGGCGGAGCCATGGCAGTTCTCCATG
CTGGCCGCCTACATGTTCCTGCTGATCATGCTTGGCTTCCCCATCAACTTCCTCACGCTGTACGTCTTCA
AGGTCAACACGGAGCTCAAGACAGTCCTCAACTACATCCTGCTCAACCTGGCCGTGGCCGACCTCTTCAT
GGTGTTCGGGGGCTTCACCACCACCCTCTACACCTCTCTGCACGGGTACTTCGTCTTTGGGCCCACGGGC
TGCAACCTGGAGGGCTTCTTTGCCACCTTGGGCGGTGAAATTGCACTGTGGTCCTTGGTGGTCCTGGCCA
TCGAGCGGTACGTGGTGGTGACTCGGCCCCTGAGCTACCGTGCCAAGCGCACACCCCGCCGGGCCATCAT
GGGCGTCGCCTTCACCTGGGTCATGGCTCTGGCCTGTGCCGCGCCCCCCCTCGTCGGCTGGTCCAGGTAC
ATCCCGGAGGGCATGCAGTGCTCGTGCGGGATTGACTACTACACGCCCCACGAGGAAACCAACAATGAGT
CGTTCGTCATCTACATGTTCGTGGTCCACTTCATCATCCCCCTGATTGTCATATTCTTCTGCTACGGACG
CATCTACCGGGAGACAGAGAACCGAGCACGGGAGCTGGCAGCCCTTCAGGGCTCCGAAACGCCAGGCAAA
GGGGGTGGCAGCAGCAGCAGCTCAGAGAGGTCCCAGCCAGGGGCTGAGGGCTCACCAGAGACTCCTCCAG
GCCGCTGCTGTCGCTGCTGCCGGGCCCCCAGGCTGCTGCAGGCCTACAGCTGGAAGGAAGAAGAGGAAGA
GGACGAAGGCTCCATGGAGTCCCTCACATCCTCAGAGGGAGAGGAGCCTGGCTCCGAAGTGGTGATCAAG
ATGCCAATGGTGGACCCCGAGGCACAGGCCCCCACCAAGCAGCCCCCACGGAGCTCCCCAAATACAGTCA
AGAGGCCGACTAAGAAAGGGCGTGATCGAGCTGGCAAGGGCCAGAAGCCCCGTGGAAAGGAGCAGCTGGC
CAAGCGGAAAACCTTCTCGCTGGTCAAGGAGAAGAAGGCGGCTCGCATGGTGATCATCATGGTCATCGCT
TTCCTAATCTGCTGGCTGCCCTACGCTGGGGTGGCGTTCTACATCTTCACCCATCAGGGCTCTGACTTTG
GCCCCATCTTCATGACCATCCCGGCTTTCTTTGCCAAGACTTCTGCCGTCTACAACCCCGTCATCTACAT
CATGATGAACAAGCAGTTCCGCGACACCTTTCGCCTGCTGCTGCTTTGCCGCTGGGACAAGAGGCGCTGG
CGCAAGATCCCCAAGCGCCCTGGCTCCGTGCACCGCACTCCCTCCCGCCAATGCACAGAAACCAGCCAAG
TGGCGCCTGCCTAA
